>Addgene plasmid #68398 | GFP SDPR | addgene partial sequence | sequence record 124453 | EGFP-C 5'-CATGGTCCTGCTGGAGTTCGTG-3'
AGTCCGGACTCAGATCTCGAGCTCAAGCTTCGAATTCCACCATGGGAGAGGACGCTGCACAGGCAGAAAA
GTTCCAGCATCCAAACACAGACATGCTCCAGGAGAAGCCATCCAGCCCCAGCCCAATGCCTTCCTCCACA
CCGAGCCCCAGCCTGAACCTGGGGTCCACAGAGGAGGCCATCCGAGACAACTCGCAGGTGAATGCTGTCA
CCGTGCACACACTCCTGGATAAATTGGTCAACATGCTGGACGCCGTGAGGGAGAACCTGCACAACATGGA
ACAGCGTCAGATCAACCTGGAGGGCTCGGTGAAGGGCATCCAGAACGACCTCACCAAGCTCTCCAAGTAC
CAGGCCTCCACCAGCAACACAGTGAGCAAGCTGCTAGAGAAGTCTCGCAAGGTCAGCGCTCACACGCGGG
CTGTCCGGGAGCGCCTCGAGAGGCAGTGTGTCCAGGTGAAGAGACTGGAGAACAACCACGCCCAACTCCT
CCGACGCAACCACTTCAAAGTGCTCATCTTCCAGGAAGAAAGTGAGATCCCTGCCAGTGTGTTTGTGAGG
GAGCCAGTTCCCAGCGCTGCAGAAGGCAAGGAGGAGCTTGCTGATGAGAACAAGTCCCTGGAGGAAACTC
TGCACAACGTGGACCTCTCCTCTGATGACGAATTGCCCCGTGATGAGGAAGCCCTGGAAGATAGTGCAGA
AGAGAAGATGGAAGAAAGCAGGGCAGAAAA
