>Addgene plasmid #68398 | GFP SDPR | addgene partial sequence | sequence record 124483 | SV40pA-R 5'-GAAATTTGTGATGCTATTGC-3'
ACAACAACAATTGCATTCATTTTATGTTTCAGGTTCAGGGGGAGGTGTGGGAGGTTTTTTAAAGCAAGTA
AAACCTCTACAAATGTGGTATGGCTGATTATGATCAGTTATCTAGATCCGGTGGATCCGGGCAGTCTGAT
CCACATGCAGCACAGCTGGCTGGACCTGTTTCTCACTGGGTTCCTCCATCTCCTCGGAGTTGAGCATGTA
GCCACTCTCATAGCGCACCTGCTGGGCCTGCTGCAGGGCTACCGGCTCCTCTTCTTCATCTTCCTCAATG
GTCAGATCCGCATTACTGCCCACGGCTGAGTTGTTCCCTCTCCTTGCTGATTTCTCAGCATCTTCTGCGC
TGCCCTCCATCAGGCCACTGGGGAGGGATGCTTCAGAAAGACCCTCTGTGAACGAACCCTCCTCGCGGTC
CTCCTGCATCTGGTCTTCCAACTTGGTCTCATTTTCTACAGAGCTTTCTCCCTCTCGGACTTTCTTACGA
CCAAAGGAGAGGGGAGAAACCTTGAAGGGGGAGCTTTTCCCAGAAGATGCTTTCTGGTGGTTGGGTGTGA
GCGATTTCTTAATCTTTTCTCTCCTCTCAACAGATACGATCTTGGTTCCCAGCTTGTTCATCTTTTTCTC
GATGTTCTGACGAGAAAACGCTTTCTTGAGGCTATCGACTTTCTTGAGGCTGGATCTTTTTATTTTTTCT
GCCCTGCTTTCTTCCATCTTCTCTTCTGCACTATCTTCCA
