[The description below was written by a language model from this plasmid's Addgene catalogue record.]
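Description:
GFP SDPR is a mammalian expression plasmid built on the Clontech pEGFP-C1 backbone, designed to produce a fluorescently tagged form of mouse SDPR (serum deprivation response protein, also known as Cavin2) in cultured mammalian cells. The total construct is about 5.96 kb, made up of a roughly 4.7 kb backbone and an insert of about 1.26 kb. It is maintained in E. coli as a high-copy plasmid under kanamycin selection. In mammalian cells, the neomycin resistance marker allows transfected cells to be selected with G418, so the plasmid can be used for stable line generation as well as transient expression.

The Sdpr coding sequence was inserted by restriction cloning between the EcoRI and BamHI sites of the multiple cloning site, and both sites remain intact. Because pEGFP-C1 places its cloning sites downstream of the fluorescent protein, the GFP supplied by the backbone is fused to the N terminus of SDPR. The fusion is transcribed from the CMV promoter, a strong constitutive promoter active in most mammalian cell types. The record includes no feature table, so elements such as the origins of replication and polyadenylation signals are not individually documented here.

The stated purpose is expression of fluorescently tagged SDPR in mammalian cells, allowing the protein to be visualised by fluorescence microscopy. The associated publication concerns cavin family members and their assembly into tissue-specific caveolar complexes. This is consistent with using the construct to follow the localisation of SDPR/Cavin2 and its association with caveolae and other cavin proteins.
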