Addgene plasmid #68398: GFP SDPR
Purpose: Expression of fluorescently tagged SDPR in mammalian cells
Depositing lab: Rob Parton. Depositing organization: University of Queensland, Institute for Molecular Bioscience. Publication: MURC/Cavin-4 and cavin family members form tissue-specific caveolar complexes. Bastiani M, Liu L, Hill MM, Jedrychowski MP, Nixon SJ, Lo HP, Abankwa D, Luetterforst R, Fernandez-Rojo M, Breen MR, Gygi SP, Vinten J, Walser PJ, North KN, Hancock JF, Pilch PF, Parton RG. J Cell Biol. 2009 Jun 29;185(7):1259-73. doi: 10.1083/jcb.200903053. Epub 2009 Jun 22. PubMed 19546242.
Backbone
  Vector backbone: pEGFP-C1
  Backbone manufacturer: Clontech
  Backbone size w/o insert (bp): 4700
  Total vector size (bp): 5957
  Vector type: Mammalian Expression
  Selectable markers: Neomycin (select with G418)
Growth in bacteria
  Bacterial resistance: Kanamycin, 50 μg/mL
  Growth temperature: 37°C
  Growth strain: DH5alpha
  Copy number: High Copy
Gene/Insert
  Gene/Insert name: SDPR (alt name: Cavin2)
  Species: M. musculus (mouse)
  Insert size (bp): 1258
  Entrez Gene: Sdpr
  Promoter: CMV
  Tag / fusion protein: GFP (N terminal on backbone)
  Cloning method: Restriction Enzyme; 5′ cloning site EcoRI (not destroyed); 3′ cloning site BamH1 (not destroyed)
  Sequencing primers: 5′ EGFPC forward; 3′ EGFPC reverse
Terms and licenses: Academic/Nonprofit Terms; Industry Terms: Not Available to Industry
How to cite: GFP SDPR was a gift from Rob Parton (Addgene plasmid # 68398 ; http://n2t.net/addgene:68398 ; RRID:Addgene_68398)
